>Addgene plasmid #101345 | pNL4-3 envFS eGFP Δvpu/env | addgene full sequence | sequence record 194319 | Addgene NGS Result
TGGAAGGGCTAATTTGGTCCCAAAAAAGACAAGAGATCCTTGATCTGTGGATCTACCACACACAAGGCTA
CTTCCCTGATTGGCAGAACTACACACCAGGGCCAGGGATCAGATATCCACTGACCTTTGGATGGTGCTTC
AAGTTAGTACCAGTTGAACCAGAGCAAGTAGAAGAGGCCAATGAAGGAGAGAACAACAGCTTGTTACACC
CTATGAGCCAGCATGGGATGGAGGACCCGGAGGGAGAAGTATTAGTGTGGAAGTTTGACAGCCTCCTAGC
ATTTCGTCACATGGCCCGAGAGCTGCATCCGGAGTACTACAAAGACTGCTGACATCGAGCTTTCTACAAG
GGACTTTCCGCTGGGGACTTTCCAGGGAGGTGTGGCCTGGGCGGGACTGGGGAGTGGCGAGCCCTCAGAT
GCTACATATAAGCAGCTGCTTTTTGCCTGTACTGGGTCTCTCTGGTTAGACCAGATCTGAGCCTGGGAGC
TCTCTGGCTAACTAGGGAACCCACTGCTTAAGCCTCAATAAAGCTTGCCTTGAGTGCTCAAAGTAGTGTG
TGCCCGTCTGTTGTGTGACTCTGGTAACTAGAGATCCCTCAGACCCTTTTAGTCAGTGTGGAAAATCTCT
AGCAGTGGCGCCCGAACAGGGACTTGAAAGCGAAAGTAAAGCCAGAGGAGATCTCTCGACGCAGGACTCG
GCTTGCTGAAGCGCGCACGGCAAGAGGCGAGGGGCGGCGACTGGTGAGTACGCCAAAAATTTTGACTAGC
GGAGGCTAGAAGGAGAGAGATGGGTGCGAGAGCGTCGGTATTAAGCGGGGGAGAATTAGATAAATGGGAA
AAAATTCGGTTAAGGCCAGGGGGAAAGAAACAATATAAACTAAAACATATAGTATGGGCAAGCAGGGAGC
TAGAACGATTCGCAGTTAATCCTGGCCTTTTAGAGACATCAGAAGGCTGTAGACAAATACTGGGACAGCT
ACAACCATCCCTTCAGACAGGATCAGAAGAACTTAGATCATTATATAATACAATAGCAGTCCTCTATTGT
GTGCATCAAAGGATAGATGTAAAAGACACCAAGGAAGCCTTAGATAAGATAGAGGAAGAGCAAAACAAAA
GTAAGAAAAAGGCACAGCAAGCAGCAGCTGACACAGGAAACAACAGCCAGGTCAGCCAAAATTAC
[693 nt withheld, positions 1186-1878]
GCTGAAGCAATGAGCCAAGTAACAAATCCAGCTACCATAATGATACAGAAAGGCAATTTTAGGAACCAAA
GAAAGACTGTTAAGTGTTTCAATTGTGGCAAAGAAGGGCACATAGCCAAAAATTGCAGGGCCCCTAGGAA
AAAGGGCTGTTGGAAATGTGGAAAGGAAGGACACCAAATGAAAGATTGTACTGAGAGACAGGCTAATTTT
TTAGGGAAGATCTGGCCTTCCCACAAGGGAAGGCCAGGGAATTTTCTTCAGAGCAGACCAGAGCCAACAG
CCCCACCAGAAGAGAGCTTCAGGTTTGGGGAAGAGACAACAACTCCCTCTCAGAAGCAGGAGCCGATAGA
CAAGGAACTGTATCCTTTAGCTTCCCTCAGATCACTCTTTGGCAGCGACCCCTCGTCACAATAAAGATAG
GGGGGCAATTAAAGGAAGCTCTATTAGATACAGGAGCAGATGATACAGTATTAGAAGAAATGAATTTGCC
AGGAAGATGGAAACCAAAAATGATAGGGGGAATTGGAGGTTTTATCAAAGTAAGACAGTATGATCAGATA
CTCATAGAAATCTGCGGACATAAAGCTATAGGTACAGTATTAGTAGGACCTACACCTGTCAACATAATTG
GAAGAAATCTGTTGACTCAGATTGGCTGCACTTTAAATTTTCCCATTAGTCCTATTGAGACTGTACCAGT
AAAATTAAAGCCAGGAATGGATGGCCCAAAAGTTAAACAATGGCCATTGACAGAAGAAAAAATAAAAGCA
TTAGTAGAAATTTGTACAGAAATGGAAAAGGAAGGAAAAATTTCAAAAATTGGGCCTGAAAATCCATACA
ATACTCCAGTATTTGCCATAAAGAAAAAAGACAGTACTAAATGGAGAAAATTAGTAGATTTCAGAGAACT
TAATAAGAGAACTCAAGATTTCTGGGAAGTTCAATTAGGAATACCACATCCTGCAGGGTTAAAACAGAAA
AAATCAGTAACAGTACTGGATGTGGGCGATGCATATTTTTCAGTTCCCTTAGATAAAGACTTCAGGAAGT
ATACTGCATTTACCATACCTAGTATAAACAATGAGACACCAGGGATTAGATATCAGTACAATGTGCTTCC
ACAGGGATGGAAAGGATCACCAGCAATATTCCAGTGTAGCATGACAAAAATCTTAGAGCCTTTTAGAAAA
CAAAATCCAGACATAGTCATCTATCAATACATGGATGATTTGTATGTAGGATCTGACTTAGAAATAGGGC
AGCATAGAACAAAAATAGAGGAACTGAGACAACATCTGTTGAGGTGGGGATTTACCACACCAGACAAAAA
ACATCAGAAAGAACCTCCATTCCTTTGGATGGGTTATGAACTCCATCCTGATAAATGGACAGTACAGCCT
ATAGTGCTGCCAGAAAAGGACAGCTGGACTGTCAATGACATACAGAAATTAGTGGGAAAATTGAATTGGG
CAAGTCAGATTTATGCAGGGATTAAAGTAAGGCAATTATGTAAACTTCTTAGGGGAACCAAAGCACTAAC
AGAAGTAGTACCACTAACAGAAGAAGCAGAGCTAGAACTGGCAGAAAACAGGGAGATTCTAAAAGAACCG
GTACATGGAGTGTATTATGACCCATCAAAAGACTTAATAGCAGAAATACAGAAGCAGGGGCAAGGCCAAT
GGACATATCAAATTTATCAAGAGCCATTTAAAAATCTGAAAACAGGAAAGTATGCAAGAATGAAGGGTGC
CCACACTAATGATGTGAAACAATTAACAGAGGCAGTACAAAAAATAGCCACAGAAAGCATAGTAATATGG
GGAAAGACTCCTAAATTTAAATTACCCATACAAAAGGAAACATGGGAAGCATGGTGGACAGAGTATTGGC
AAGCCACCTGGATTCCTGAGTGGGAGTTTGTCAATACCCCTCCCTTAGTGAAGTTATGGTACCAGTTAGA
GAAAGAACCCATAATAGGAGCAGAAACTTTCTATGTAGATGGGGCAGCCAATAGGGAAACTAAATTAGGA
AAAGCAGGATATGTAACTGACAGAGGAAGACAAAAAGTTGTCCCCCTAACGGACACAACAAATCAGAAGA
CTGAGTTACAAGCAATTCATCTAGCTTTGCAGGATTCGGGATTAGAAGTAAACATAGTGACAGACTCACA
ATATGCATTGGGAATCATTCAAGCACAACCAGATAAGAGTGAATCAGAGTTAGTCAGTCAAATAATAGAG
CAGTTAATAAAAAAGGAAAAAGTCTACCTGGCATGGGTACCAGCACACAAAGGAATTGGAGGAAATGAAC
AAGTAGATAAATTGGTCAGTGCTGGAATCAGGAAAGTACTATTTTTAGATGGAATAGATAAGGCCCAAGA
AGAACATGAGAAATATCACAGTAATTGGAGAGCAATGGCTAGTGATTTTAACCTACCACCTGTAGTAGCA
AAAGAAATAGTAGCCAGCTGTGATAAATGTCAGCTAAAAGGGGAAGCCATGCATGGACAAGTAGACTGTA
GCCCAGGAATATGGCAGCTAGATTGTACACATTTAGAAGGAAAAGTTATCTTGGTAGCAGTTCATGTAGC
CAGTGGATATATAGAAGCAGAAGTAATTCCAGCAGAGACAGGGCAAGAAACAGCATACTTCCTCTTAAAA
TTAGCAGGAAGATGGCCAGTAAAAACAGTACATACAGACAATGGCAGCAATTTCACCAGTACTACAGTTA
AGGCCGCCTGTTGGTGGGCGGGGATCAAGCAGGAATTTGGCATTCCCTACAATCCCCAAAGTCAAGGAGT
AATAGAATCTATGAATAAAGAATTAAAGAAAATTATAGGACAGGTAAGAGATCAGGCTGAACATCTTAAG
ACAGCAGTACAAATGGCAGTATTCATCCACAATTTTAAAAGAAAAGGGGGGATTGGGGGGTACAGTGCAG
GGGAAAGAATAGTAGACATAATAGCAACAGACATACAAACTAAAGAATTACAAAAACAAATTACAAAAAT
TCAAAATTTTCGGGTTTATTACAGGGACAGCAGAGATCCAGTTTGGAAAGGACCAGCAAAGCTCCTCTGG
AAAGGTGAAGGGGCAGTAGTAATACAAGATAATAGTGACATAAAAGTAGTGCCAAGAAGAAAAGCAAAGA
TCATCAGGGATTATGGAAAACAGATGGCAGGTGATGATTGTGTGGCAAGTAGACAGGATGAGGATTAACA
CATGGAAAAGATTAGTAAAACACCATATGTATATTTCAAGGAAAGCTAAGGACTGGTTTTATAGACATCA
CTATGAAAGTACTAATCCAAAAATAAGTTCAGAAGTACACATCCCACTAGGGGATGCTAAATTAGTAATA
ACAACATATTGGGGTCTGCATACAGGAGAAAGAGACTGGCATTTGGGTCAGGGAGTCTCCATAGAATGGA
GGAAAAAGAGATATAGCACACAAGTAGACCCTGACCTAGCAGACCAACTAATTCATCTGCACTATTTTGA
TTGTTTTTCAGAATCTGCTATAAGAAATACCATATTAGGACGTATAGTTAGTCCTAGGTGTGAATATCAA
GCAGGACATAACAAGGTAGGATCTCTACAGTACTTGGCACTAGCAGCATTAATAAAACCAAAACAGATAA
AGCCACCTTTGCCTAGTGTTAGGAAACTGACAGAGGACAGATGGAACAAGCCCCAGAAGACCAAGGGCCA
CAGAGGGAGCCATACAATGAATGGACACTAGAGCTTTTAGAGGAACTTAAGAGTGAAGCTGTTAGACATT
TTCCTAGGATATGGCTCCATAACTTAGGACAACATATCTATGAAACTTACGGGGATACTTGGGCAGGAGT
GGAAGCCATAATAAGAATTCTGCAACAACTGCTGTTTATCCATTTCAGAATTGGGTGTCGACATAGCAGA
ATAGGCGTTACTCGACAGAGGAGAGCAAGAAATGGAGCCAGTAGATCCTAGACTAGAGCCCTGGAAGCAT
CCAGGAAGTCAGCCTAAAACTGCTTGTACCAATTGCTATTGTAAAAAGTGTTGCTTTCATTGCCAAGTTT
GTTTCATGACAAAAGCCTTAGGCATCTCCTATGGCAGGAAGAAGCGGAGACAGCGACGAAGAGCTCATCA
GAACAGTCAGACTCATCAAGCTTCTCTATCAAAGCAGTAAGTAGTACATGTGGCAGGAAGTAGGAAAAGC
AATGTATGCCCCTCCCATCAGTGGACAAATTAGATGTTCATCAAATATTACTGGGCTGCTATTAACAAGA
GATGGTGGTAATAACAACAATGGGTCCGAGATCTTCAGACCTGGAGGAGGCGATATGAGGGACAATTGGA
GAAGTGAATTATATAAATATAAAGTAGTAAAAATTGAACCATTAGGAGTAGCACCCACCAAGGCAAAGAG
AAGAGTGGTGCAGAGAGAAAAAAGAGCAGTGGGAATAGGAGCTTTGTTCCTTGGGTTCTTGGGAGCAGCA
GGAAGCACTATGGGCGCAGCGTCAATGACGCTGACGGTACAGGCCAGACAATTATTGTCTGATATAGTGC
AGCAGCAGAACAATTTGCTGAGGGCTATTGAGGCGCAACAGCATCTGTTGCAACTCACAGTCTGGGGCAT
CAAACAGCTCCAGGCAAGAATCCTGGCTGTGGAAAGATACCTAAAGGATCAACAGCTCCTGGGGATTTGG
GGTTGCTCTGGAAAACTCATTTGCACCACTGCTGTGCCTTGGAATGCTAGTTGGAGTAATAAATCTCTGG
AACAGATTTGGAATAACATGACCTGGATGGAGTGGGACAGAGAAATTAACAATTACACAAGCTTAATACA
CTCCTTAATTGAAGAATCGCAAAACCAGCAAGAAAAGAATGAACAAGAATTATTGGAATTAGATAAATGG
GCAAGTTTGTGGAATTGGTTTAACATAACAAATTGGCTGTGGTATATAAAATTATTCATAATGATAGTAG
GAGGCTTGGTAGGTTTAAGAATAGTTTTTGCTGTACTTTCTATAGTGAATAGAGTTAGGCAGGGATATTC
ACCATTATCGTTTCAGACCCACCTCCCAATCCCGAGGGGACCCGACAGGCCCGAAGGAATAGAAGAAGAA
GGTGGAGAGAGAGACAGAGACAGATCCATTCGATTAGTGAACGGATCCTTAGCACTTATCTGGGACGATC
TGCGGAGCCTGTGCCTCTTCAGCTACCACCGCTTGAGAGACTTACTCTTGATTGTAACGAGGATTGTGGA
ACTTCTGGGACGCAGGGGGTGGGAAGCCCTCAAATATTGGTGGAATCTCCTACAATATTGGAGTCAGGAG
CTAAAGAATAGTGCTGTTAGCTTGCTCAATGCCACAGCCATAGCAGTAGCTGAGGGGACAGATAGGGTTA
TAGAAGTAGTACAAGGAGCTTGTAGAGCTATTCGCCACATACCTAGAAGAATAAGACAGGGCTTGGAAAG
GATTTTGCTATAAGATGGGTGGCGCGGCCGCTCTGGTGAGCAAGGGCGAGGAGCTGTTCACCGGGGTGGT
GCCCATCCTGGTCGAGCTGGACGGCGACGTAAACGGCCACAAGTTCAGCGTGTCCGGCGAGGGCGAGGGC
GATGCCACCTACGGCAAGCTGACCCTGAAGTTCATCTGCACCACCGGCAAGCTGCCCGTGCCCTGGCCCA
CCCTCGTGACCACCCTGACCTACGGCGTGCAGTGCTTCAGCCGCTACCCCGACCACATGAAGCAGCACGA
CTTCTTCAAGTCCGCCATGCCCGAAGGCTACGTCCAGGAGCGCACCATCTTCTTCAAGGACGACGGCAAC
TACAAGACCCGCGCCGAGGTGAAGTTCGAGGGCGACACCCTGGTGAACCGCATCGAGCTGAAGGGCATCG
ACTTCAAGGAGGACGGCAACATCCTGGGGCACAAGCTGGAGTACAACTACAACAGCCACAACGTCTATAT
CATGGCCGACAAGCAGAAGAACGGCATCAAGGTGAACTTCAAGATCCGCCACAACATCGAGGACGGCAGC
GTGCAGCTCGCCGACCACTACCAGCAGAACACCCCCATCGGCGACGGCCCCGTGCTGCTGCCCGACAACC
ACTACCTGAGCACCCAGTCCGCCCTGAGCAAAGACCCCAACGAGAAGCGCGATCACATGGTCCTGCTGGA
GTTCGTGACCGCCGCCGGGATCACTCTCGGCATGGACGAGCTGTACAAGTAACTCGAGACCTAGAAAAAC
ATGGAGCAATCACAAGTAGCAATACAGCAGCTAACAATGCTGCTTGTGCCTGGCTAGAAGCACAAGAGGA
GGAAGAGGTGGGTTTTCCAGTCACACCTCAGGTACCTTTAAGACCAATGACTTACAAGGCAGCTGTAGAT
CTTAGCCACTTTTTAAAAGAAAAGGGGGGACTGGAAGGGCTAATTCACTCCCAAAGAAGACAAGATATCC
TTGATCTGTGGATCTACCACACACAAGGCTACTTCCCTGATTGGCAGAACTACACACCAGGGCCAGGGGT
CAGATATCCACTGACCTTTGGATGGTGCTACAAGCTAGTACCAGTTGAGCCAGATAAGGTAGAAGAGGCC
AATAAAGGAGAGAACACCAGCTTGTTACACCCTGTGAGCCTGCATGGAATGGATGACCCTGAGAGAGAAG
TGTTAGAGTGGAGGTTTGACAGCCGCCTAGCATTTCATCACGTGGCCCGAGAGCTGCATCCGGAGTACTT
CAAGAACTGCTGACATCGAGCTTGCTACAAGGGACTTTCCGCTGGGGACTTTCCAGGGAGGCGTGGCCTG
GGCGGGACTGGGGAGTGGCGAGCCCTCAGATGCTGCATATAAGCAGCTGCTTTTTGCCTGTACTGGGTCT
CTCTGGTTAGACCAGATCTGAGCCTGGGAGCTCTCTGGCTAACTAGGGAACCCACTGCTTAAGCCTCAAT
AAAGCTTGCCTTGAGTGCTTCAAGTAGTGTGTGCCCGTCTGTTGTGTGACTCTGGTAACTAGAGATCCCT
CAGACCCTTTTAGTCAGTGTGGAAAATCTCTAGCACCCAGGAGGTAGAGGTTGCAGTGAGCCAAGATCGC
GCCACTGCATTCCAGCCTGGGCAAGAAAACAAGACTGTCTAAAATAATAATAATAAGTTAAGGGTATTAA
ATATATTTATACATGGAGGTCATAAAAATATATATATTTGGGCTGGGCGCAGTGGCTCACACCTGCGCCC
GGCCCTTTGGGAGGCCGAGGCAGGTGGATCACCTGAGTTTGGGAGTTCCAGACCAGCCTGACCAACATGG
AGAAACCCCTTCTCTGTGTATTTTTAGTAGATTTTATTTTATGTGTATTTTATTCACAGGTATTTCTGGA
AAACTGAAACTGTTTTTCCTCTACTCTGATACCACAAGAATCATCAGCACAGAGGAAGACTTCTGTGATC
AAATGTGGTGGGAGAGGGAGGTTTTCACCAGCACATGAGCAGTCAGTTCTGCCGCAGACTCGGCGGGTGT
CCTTCGGTTCAGTTCCAACACCGCCTGCCTGGAGAGAGGTCAGACCACAGGGTGAGGGCTCAGTCCCCAA
GACATAAACACCCAAGACATAAACACCCAACAGGTCCACCCCGCCTGCTGCCCAGGCAGAGCCGATTCAC
CAAGACGGGAATTAGGATAGAGAAAGAGTAAGTCACACAGAGCCGGCTGTGCGGGAGAACGGAGTTCTAT
TATGACTCAAATCAGTCTCCCCAAGCATTCGGGGATCAGAGTTTTTAAGGATAACTTAGTGTGTAGGGGG
CCAGTGAGTTGGAGATGAAAGCGTAGGGAGTCGAAGGTGTCCTTTTGCGCCGAGTCAGTTCCTGGGTGGG
GGCCACAAGATCGGATGAGCCAGTTTATCAATCCGGGGGTGCCAGCTGATCCATGGAGTGCAGGGTCTGC
AAAATATCTCAAGCACTGATTGATCTTAGGTTTTACAATAGTGATGTTACCCCAGGAACAATTTGGGGAA
GGTCAGAATCTTGTAGCCTGTAGCTGCATGACTCCTAAACCATAATTTCTTTTTTGTTTTTTTTTTTTTA
TTTTTGAGACAGGGTCTCACTCTGTCACCTAGGCTGGAGTGCAGTGGTGCAATCACAGCTCACTGCAGCC
TCAACGTCGTAAGCTCAAGCGATCCTCCCACCTCAGCCTGCCTGGTAGCTGAGACTACAAGCGACGCCCC
AGTTAATTTTTGTATTTTTGGTAGAGGCAGCGTTTTGCCGTGTGGCCCTGGCTGGTCTCGAACTCCTGGG
CTCAAGTGATCCAGCCTCAGCCTCCCAAAGTGCTGGGACAACCGGGGCCAGTCACTGCACCTGGCCCTAA
ACCATAATTTCTAATCTTTTGGCTAATTTGTTAGTCCTACAAAGGCAGTCTAGTCCCCAGGCAAAAAGGG
GGTTTGTTTCGGGAAAGGGCTGTTACTGTCTTTGTTTCAAACTATAAACTAAGTTCCTCCTAAACTTAGT
TCGGCCTACACCCAGGAATGAACAAGGAGAGCTTGGAGGTTAGAAGCACGATGGAATTGGTTAGGTCAGA
TCTCTTTCACTGTCTGAGTTATAATTTTGCAATGGTGGTTCAAAGACTGCCCGCTTCTGACACCAGTCGC
TGCATTAATGAATCGGCCAACGCGCGGGGAGAGGCGGTTTGCGTATTGGGCGCTCTTCCGCTTCCTCGCT
CACTGACTCGCTGCGCTCGGTCGTTCGGCTGCGGCGAGCGGTATCAGCTCACTCAAAGGCGGTAATACGG
TTATCCACAGAATCAGGGGATAACGCAGGAAAGAACATGTGAGCAAAAGGCCAGCAAAAGGCCAGGAACC
GTAAAAAGGCCGCGTTGCTGGCGTTTTTCCATAGGCTCCGCCCCCCTGACGAGCATCACAAAAATCGACG
CTCAAGTCAGAGGTGGCGAAACCCGACAGGACTATAAAGATACCAGGCGTTTCCCCCTGGAAGCTCCCTC
GTGCGCTCTCCTGTTCCGACCCTGCCGCTTACCGGATACCTGTCCGCCTTTCTCCCTTCGGGAAGCGTGG
CGCTTTCTCATAGCTCACGCTGTAGGTATCTCAGTTCGGTGTAGGTCGTTCGCTCCAAGCTGGGCTGTGT
GCACGAACCCCCCGTTCAGCCCGACCGCTGCGCCTTATCCGGTAACTATCGTCTTGAGTCCAACCCGGTA
AGACACGACTTATCGCCACTGGCAGCAGCCACTGGTAACAGGATTAGCAGAGCGAGGTATGTAGGCGGTG
CTACAGAGTTCTTGAAGTGGTGGCCTAACTACGGCTACACTAGAAGAACAGTATTTGGTATCTGCGCTCT
GCTGAAGCCAGTTACCTTCGGAAAAAGAGTTGGTAGCTCTTGATCCGGCAAACAAACCACCGCTGGTAGC
GGTGGTTTTTTTGTTTGCAAGCAGCAGATTACGCGCAGAAAAAAAGGATCTCAAGAAGATCCTTTGATCT
TTTCTACGGGGTCTGACGCTCAGTGGAACGAAAACTCACGTTAAGGGATTTTGGTCATGAGATTATCAAA
AAGGATCTTCACCTAGATCCTTTTAAATTAAAAATGAAGTTTTAAATCAATCTAAAGTATATATGAGTAA
ACTTGGTCTGACAGTTACCAATGCTTAATCAGTGAGGCACCTATCTCAGCGATCTGTCTATTTCGTTCAT
CCATAGTTGCCTGACTCCCCGTCGTGTAGATAACTACGATACGGGAGGGCTTACCATCTGGCCCCAGTGC
TGCAATGATACCGCGAGACCCACGCTCACCGGCTCCAGATTTATCAGCAATAAACCAGCCAGCCGGAAGG
GCCGAGCGCAGAAGTGGTCCTGCAACTTTATCCGCCTCCATCCAGTCTATTAATTGTTGCCGGGAAGCTA
GAGTAAGTAGTTCGCCAGTTAATAGTTTGCGCAACGTTGTTGCCATTGCTACAGGCATCGTGGTGTCACG
CTCGTCGTTTGGTATGGCTTCATTCAGCTCCGGTTCCCAACGATCAAGGCGAGTTACATGATCCCCCATG
TTGTGCAAAAAAGCGGTTAGCTCCTTCGGTCCTCCGATCGTTGTCAGAAGTAAGTTGGCCGCAGTGTTAT
CACTCATGGTTATGGCAGCACTGCATAATTCTCTTACTGTCATGCCATCCGTAAGATGCTTTTCTGTGAC
TGGTGAGTACTCAACCAAGTCATTCTGAGAATAGTGTATGCGGCGACCGAGTTGCTCTTGCCCGGCGTCA
ATACGGGATAATACCGCGCCACATAGCAGAACTTTAAAAGTGCTCATCATTGGAAAACGTTCTTCGGGGC
GAAAACTCTCAAGGATCTTACCGCTGTTGAGATCCAGTTCGATGTAACCCACTCGTGCACCCAACTGATC
TTCAGCATCTTTTACTTTCACCAGCGTTTCTGGGTGAGCAAAAACAGGAAGGCAAAATGCCGCAAAAAAG
GGAATAAGGGCGACACGGAAATGTTGAATACTCATACTCTTCCTTTTTCAATATTATTGAAGCATTTATC
AGGGTTATTGTCTCATGAGCGGATACATATTTGAATGTATTTAGAAAAATAAACAAATAGGGGTTCCGCG
CACATTTCCCCGAAAAGTGCCACCTGACGTCTAAGAAACCATTATTATCATGACATTAACCTATAAAAAT
AGGCGTATCACGAGGCCCTTTCGTCTCGCGCGTTTCGGTGATGACGGTGAAAACCTCTGACACATGCAGC
TCCCGGAGACGGTCACAGCTTGTCTGTAAGCGGATGCCGGGAGCAGACAAGCCCGTCAGGGCGCGTCAGC
GGGTGTTGGCGGGTGTCGGGGCTGGCTTAACTATGCGGCATCAGAGCAGATTGTACTGAGAGTGCACCAT
ATGCGGTGTGAAATACCGCACAGATGCGTAAGGAGAAAATACCGCATCAGGCGCCATTCGCCATTCAGGC
TGCGCAACTGTTGGGAAGGGCGATCGGTGCGGGCCTCTTCGCTATTACGCCAGGGGAGGCAGAGATTGCA
GTAAGCTGAGATCGCAGCACTGCACTCCAGCCTGGGCGACAGAGTAAGACTCTGTCTCAAAAATAAAATA
AATAAATCAATCAGATATTCCAATCTTTTCCTTTATTTATTTATTTATTTTCTATTTTGGAAACACAGTC
CTTCCTTATTCCAGAATTACACATATATTCTATTTTTCTTTATATGCTCCAGTTTTTTTTAGACCTTCAC
CTGAAATGTGTGTATACAAAATCTAGGCCAGTCCAGCAGAGCCTAAAGGTAAAAAATAAAATAATAAAAA
ATAAATAAAATCTAGCTCACTCCTTCACATCAAAATGGAGATACAGCTGTTAGCATTAAATACCAAATAA
CCCATCTTGTCCTCAATAATTTTAAGCGCCTCTCTCCACCACATCTAACTCCTGTCAAAGGCATGTGCCC
CTTCCGGGCGCTCTGCTGTGCTGCCAACCAACTGGCATGTGGACTCTGCAGGGTCCCTAACTGCCAAGCC
CCACAGTGTGCCCTGAGGCTGCCCCTTCCTTCTAGCGGCTGCCCCCACTCGGCTTTGCTTTCCCTAGTTT
CAGTTACTTGCGTTCAGCCAAGGTCTGAAACTAGGTGCGCACAGAGCGGTAAGACTGCGAGAGAAAGAGA
CCAGCTTTACAGGGGGTTTATCACAGTGCACCCTGACAGTCGTCAGCCTCACAGGGGGTTTATCACATTG
CACCCTGACAGTCGTCAGCCTCACAGGGGGTTTATCACAGTGCACCCTTACAATCATTCCATTTGATTCA
CAATTTTTTTAGTCTCTACTGTGCCTAACTTGTAAGTTAAATTTGATCAGAGGTGTGTTCCCAGAGGGGA
AAACAGTATATACAGGGTTCAGTACTATCGCATTTCAGGCCTCCACCTGGGTCTTGGAATGTGTCCCCCG
AGGGGTGATGACTACCTCAGTTGGATCTCCACAGGTCACAGTGACACAAGATAACCAAGACACCTCCCAA
GGCTACCACAATGGGCCGCCCTCCACGTGCACATGGCCGGAGGAACTGCCATGTCGGAGGTGCAAGCACA
CCTGCGCATCAGAGTCCTTGGTGTGGAGGGAGGGACCAGCGCAGCTTCCAGCCATCCACCTGATGAACAG
AACCTAGGGAAAGCCCCAGTTCTACTTACACCAGGAAAGGC
Features (pLannotate 1.2.2; 20 found; start..end, strand, type, name):
    377..634     +  LTR            5' LTR (truncated): truncated 5' long terminal repeat (LTR) from HIV-1
    682..806     +  misc_feature   HIV-1 Ψ: packaging signal of human immunodeficiency virus type 1
    790..2289    +  CDS            gag (sequence partly withheld): GAG_HV1N5 - Experimental evidence at protein level: Swiss-Prot protein existence level 1. [p6-gag]: Plays a role in budding of the assembled particle by interacting with the host class E VPS proteins TSG101 and PDCD6IP/AIP1. From Human immunodeficiency virus type 1 group M subtype B (isolate NY5) (HIV-1).
   2085..5096    +  CDS            HIV-1 pol: pol protein from human immunodeficiency virus 1; pol
   5041..5616    +  CDS            vif: VIF_HV1N5 - Experimental evidence at protein level: Swiss-Prot protein existence level 1. Counteracts the innate antiviral activity of host APOBEC3F and APOBEC3G. Forms a complex with host APOBEC3F and APOBEC3G thus preventing the entry of these lethally hypermutating enzymes into progeny virions. Recruits an active E3 ubiquitin ligase complex composed of elongin BC, CUL5, and RBX2 to induce polyubiquitination of APOBEC3G and APOBEC3F. In turn, they are directed to the 26S proteasome for degradation. Vif interaction with APOBEC3G also blocks its cytidine deaminase activity in a proteasome-inde
   5830..6045    +  CDS            tat (fragment): TAT_HV1H2 - Experimental evidence at protein level: Swiss-Prot protein existence level 1. Extracellular circulating Tat can be endocytosed by surrounding uninfected cells via the binding to several surface receptors such as CD26, CXCR4, heparan sulfate proteoglycans (HSPG) or LDLR. Neurons are rarely infected, but they internalize Tat via their LDLR. Through its interaction with nuclear HATs, Tat is potentially able to control the acetylation-dependent cellular gene expression. Modulates the expression of many cellular genes involved in cell survival, proliferation or in coding for cytokines o
   6056..7348    +  CDS            env (fragment): ENV_HV1B1 - Experimental evidence at protein level: Swiss-Prot protein existence level 1. [Transmembrane protein gp41]: Acts as a class I viral fusion protein. Under the current model, the protein has at least 3 conformational states: pre-fusion native state, pre-hairpin intermediate state, and post-fusion hairpin state. During fusion of viral and target intracellular membranes, the coiled coil regions (heptad repeats) assume a trimer-of-hairpins structure, positioning the fusion peptide in close proximity to the C-terminal region of the ectodomain. The formation of this structure appears to d
   7372..8090    +  CDS            EGFP (fragment): the original enhanced GFP (Yang et al., 1996) mammalian codon-optimized
   8030..8608    +  CDS            nef (fragment): NEF_HV1B1 - Experimental evidence at protein level: Swiss-Prot protein existence level 1. Extracellular Nef protein targets CD4(+) T-lymphocytes for apoptosis by interacting with CXCR4 surface receptors. From Human immunodeficiency virus type 1 group M subtype B (isolate BH10) (HIV-1).
   8733..8913    +  LTR            5' LTR (truncated): truncated 5' long terminal repeat (LTR) from HIV-1
   9087..9167    +  CDS            C8orf44 (fragment): CH044_HUMAN - Experimental evidence at transcript level: Swiss-Prot protein existence level 2. From Homo sapiens (Human).
   9960..10148   +  CDS            EEF1AKMT2 (fragment): EFMT2_HUMAN - Also known as C10orf138, METTL10 From Homo sapiens (Human).
  10487..10541   -  CDS            lacI (fragment): lac repressor; lacI; The lac repressor binds to the lac operator to inhibit transcription in E. coli. This inhibition can be relieved by adding lactose or isopropyl-β-D-thiogalactopyranoside (IPTG).
  10724..11312   -  rep_origin     ori: high-copy-number ColE1/pMB1/pBR322/pUC origin of replication
  11483..12343   -  CDS            AmpR: β-lactamase; bla; confers resistance to ampicillin, carbenicillin, and related antibiotics
  12344..12448   -  promoter       AmpR promoter: bla
  12543..12578   +  CDS            rop (fragment): Rop protein, which maintains plasmids at low copy number; rop
  12680..12779   +  misc_feature   bom (fragment): basis of mobility region from pBR322
  12785..12851   -  CDS            lacZα (fragment): LacZα fragment of β-galactosidase; lacZ fragment
  14029..329     +  CDS            nef (fragment) (across the origin): NEF_HV1A2 - Experimental evidence at protein level: Swiss-Prot protein existence level 1. Extracellular Nef protein targets CD4(+) T-lymphocytes for apoptosis by interacting with CXCR4 surface receptors. From Human immunodeficiency virus type 1 group M subtype B (isolate ARV2/SF2) (HIV-1).
