[The description below was written by a language model from this plasmid's Addgene catalogue record and pLannotate feature annotations shown in this document.]
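Description:
pNL4-3 envFS eGFP Δvpu/env is a near-full-length HIV-1 NL4-3 proviral clone carried in a bacterial plasmid and catalogued as a lentiviral vector (the backbone is recorded as pNL4-4). It is about 14 kb and is propagated in E. coli through a high-copy ColE1/pUC-type origin with ampicillin selection from the β-lactamase gene and its own promoter. Small lacI, rop, bom and lacZα fragments are backbone remnants. Short matches to human genes downstream of the 3′ LTR probably reflect the cellular flanking DNA typical of NL4-3 proviral clones, though the record does not say so.

The provirus is bounded by HIV-1 LTR sequences, with the upstream LTR presumably driving viral transcription. Annotated elements include the Ψ packaging signal, gag, pol, vif and the first coding exon of tat. Nef-like hits next to the LTRs are expected because nef overlaps the U3 region. According to the stated purpose, NL4-3 nucleotides 6054–7489 have been deleted, removing all of vpu and env up to a point just before the Rev response element. In line with this, the feature table shows no vpu, and only a partial env match resembling gp41 begins directly after tat. The RRE itself is not separately annotated. An EGFP coding sequence sits immediately upstream of, and overlapping, a nef fragment, suggesting a reporter placed in the nef position. The "envFS" in the name implies a parental env frameshift, which the record does not detail.

Lacking envelope, the construct presumably needs a glycoprotein supplied in trans for single-cycle infection, with EGFP marking infected cells. The associated study examined how intron-containing proviral RNA triggers type I interferon and inflammatory cytokines, and this deletion mutant appears to be one of its mapping variants.
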