Addgene plasmid #101345: pNL4-3 envFS eGFP Δvpu/env
Purpose: Deletion from NL4-3 nt 6054-7489 encompassing all of vpu and env until before the RRE
Depositing lab: Jeremy Luban. Depositing organization: University of Massachusetts, Worcester. Publication: Intron-containing RNA from the HIV-1 provirus activates type I interferon and inflammatory cytokines. McCauley SM, Kim K, Nowosielska A, Dauphin A, Yurkovetskiy L, Diehl WE, Luban J. Nat Commun. 2018 Dec 13;9(1):5305. doi: 10.1038/s41467-018-07753-2. PubMed 30546110.
Backbone
  Vector backbone: pNL4-4
  Vector type: Lentiviral
Growth in bacteria
  Bacterial resistance: Ampicillin, 100 μg/mL
  Growth temperature: 30°C
  Growth strain: NEB Stable
  Copy number: High Copy
Gene/Insert
  Gene/Insert name: NL4-3
  Mutation: delta vpu/Env
  Cloning method: Restriction Enzyme; 5′ cloning site unknown (unknown if destroyed); 3′ cloning site unknown (unknown if destroyed)
  Sequencing primers: 5′ unknown
Terms and licenses: Academic/Nonprofit Terms; Industry Terms: Not Available to Industry
How to cite: pNL4-3 envFS eGFP Δvpu/env was a gift from Jeremy Luban (Addgene plasmid # 101345 ; http://n2t.net/addgene:101345 ; RRID:Addgene_101345)
